Addgene plasmid #100735: FKBP-GTSE1(638-720)-GFP
Purpose: To express a clathrin "hook" in mammalian cells to hot-wire endocytosis
Depositing lab: Stephen Royle. Depositing organization: University of Warwick. Publication: New tools for "hot-wiring" clathrin-mediated endocytosis with temporal and spatial precision. Wood LA, Larocque G, Clarke NI, Sarkar S, Royle SJ. J Cell Biol. 2017 Sep 27. pii: jcb.201702188. doi: 10.1083/jcb.201702188. PubMed 28954824.
Backbone
  Vector backbone: pEGFP-N1
  Vector type: Mammalian Expression
  Selectable markers: Neomycin (select with G418)
Growth in bacteria
  Bacterial resistance: Kanamycin, 50 μg/mL
  Growth temperature: 37°C
  Growth strain: DH5alpha
  Copy number: High Copy
Gene/Insert
  Gene/Insert name: GTSE1
  Species: H. sapiens (human)
  Mutation: C-terminus only
  GenBank ID: NM_016426.6
  Entrez Gene: GTSE1 (a.k.a. B99)
  Promoter: CMV
  Tag / fusion protein: FKBP (N terminal on insert); GFP (C terminal on insert)
  Cloning method: Restriction Enzyme; 5′ cloning site AgeI (unknown if destroyed); 3′ cloning site BamHI (unknown if destroyed)
  Sequencing primers: 5′ CMV Forward
Terms and licenses: Academic/Nonprofit Terms; Industry Terms: Not Available to Industry
Depositor comments: The numbering for this plasmid is based on the longer isoform. The shorter isoform, present in this plasmid, contains amino acids 505 through 586.
How to cite: FKBP-GTSE1(638-720)-GFP was a gift from Stephen Royle (Addgene plasmid # 100735 ; http://n2t.net/addgene:100735 ; RRID:Addgene_100735)
