[The description below was written by a language model from this plasmid's Addgene catalogue record and pLannotate feature annotations shown in this document.]
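Description:
FKBP-GTSE1(638-720)-GFP is a 5.3 kb mammalian expression plasmid built on the pEGFP-N1 backbone. It replicates in E. coli at high copy from a ColE1/pUC-type origin and also carries an f1 phage origin. A single Tn5 NeoR/KanR cassette provides selection in both hosts. A bacterial (bla) promoter drives it for kanamycin resistance in E. coli, and the SV40 enhancer/early promoter, paired with an HSV TK polyadenylation signal, drives it for G418 selection in mammalian cells. The short annotated fragments of large T antigen, ble and the bGH poly(A) signal appear to be backbone remnants or partial sequence matches rather than functional parts.

The payload is one open reading frame under the human CMV immediate early enhancer and promoter, ending at the SV40 poly(A) signal. It encodes human FKBP12 (FKBP1A) at the N terminus, a C-terminal fragment of human GTSE1, and EGFP at the C terminus. The depositor notes that the 638-720 numbering refers to the longer GTSE1 isoform, and that the sequence actually present comes from the shorter isoform, where it corresponds to residues 505-586.

The stated purpose is to express a clathrin "hook" in mammalian cells to "hot-wire" clathrin-mediated endocytosis. FKBP is a standard chemically inducible dimerisation domain that binds an FRB-tagged partner in the presence of rapamycin. This would allow the GTSE1 fragment to be recruited on demand to a chosen location, although the record does not describe the partner anchor construct. The EGFP tag allows the fusion protein's localisation to be followed by fluorescence microscopy.
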