Features (pLannotate 1.2.2; 17 found; start..end, strand, type, name):
     55..358     +  enhancer       CMV enhancer: human cytomegalovirus immediate early enhancer
    359..562     +  promoter       CMV promoter: human cytomegalovirus (CMV) immediate early promoter
    585..612     +  misc_feature   MCS (fragment): multiple cloning site
    660..983     +  CDS            FKBP1A: FKB1A_HUMAN - Also known as FKBP1, FKBP12. Experimental evidence at protein level: Swiss-Prot protein existence level 1. Keeps in an inactive conformation TGFBR1, the TGF-beta type I serine/threonine kinase receptor, preventing TGF-beta receptor activation in absence of ligand. Recruits SMAD7 to ACVR1B which prevents the association of SMAD2 and SMAD3 with the activin receptor complex, thereby blocking the activin signal. May modulate the RYR1 calcium channel activity. PPIases accelerate the folding of proteins. It catalyzes the cis-trans isomerization of proline imidic peptide bonds in oligop
    983..1005    +  misc_feature   MCS (fragment): multiple cloning site
   1008..1253    +  CDS            GTSE1 (fragment): GTSE1_HUMAN - Experimental evidence at protein level: Swiss-Prot protein existence level 1. May be involved in p53-induced cell cycle arrest in G2/M phase by interfering with microtubule rearrangements that are required to enter mitosis. Overexpression delays G2/M phase progression. From Homo sapiens (Human).
   1269..1988    +  CDS            EGFP: the original enhanced GFP (Yang et al., 1996) mammalian codon-optimized
   2005..2088    +  CDS            large T antigen (fragment): large T antigen from SV40 (simian virus 40)
   2111..2232    +  polyA_signal   SV40 poly(A) signal: SV40 polyadenylation signal
   2266..2694    -  rep_origin     f1 ori (sequence partly withheld): f1 bacteriophage origin of replication; arrow indicates direction of (+) strand synthesis
   2721..2825    +  promoter       AmpR promoter: bla
   2827..3184    +  promoter       SV40 promoter: SV40 enhancer and early promoter
   3219..4013    +  CDS            NeoR/KanR: aminoglycoside phosphotransferase from Tn5; aph(3')-II (or nptII); confers resistance to neomycin, kanamycin, and G418 (Geneticin®)
   4034..4186    +  CDS            ble (fragment): BLE_KLEPN - Experimental evidence at protein level: Swiss-Prot protein existence level 1. Binding protein with a strong affinity to the bleomycin family of antibiotics. Binds to CL990; an antimitotic-antibiotic compound. From Klebsiella pneumoniae.
   4245..4292    +  polyA_signal   HSV TK poly(A) signal: herpes simplex virus thymidine kinase polyadenylation signal (Cole and Stacy, 1985)
   4383..4399    -  polyA_signal   bGH poly(A) signal (fragment): bovine growth hormone polyadenylation signal
   4621..5209    +  rep_origin     ori: high-copy-number ColE1/pMB1/pBR322/pUC origin of replication
>Addgene plasmid #100735 | FKBP-GTSE1(638-720)-GFP | addgene full sequence | sequence record 193983 | Addgene NGS Result
TTAATAGTAATCAATTACGGGGTCATTAGTTCATAGCCCATATATGGAGTTCCGCGTTACATAACTTACG
GTAAATGGCCCGCCTGGCTGACCGCCCAACGACCCCCGCCCATTGACGTCAATAATGACGTATGTTCCCA
TAGTAACGCCAATAGGGACTTTCCATTGACGTCAATGGGTGGAGTATTTACGGTAAACTGCCCACTTGGC
AGTACATCAAGTGTATCATATGCCAAGTACGCCCCCTATTGACGTCAATGACGGTAAATGGCCCGCCTGG
CATTATGCCCAGTACATGACCTTATGGGACTTTCCTACTTGGCAGTACATCTACGTATTAGTCATCGCTA
TTACCATGGTGATGCGGTTTTGGCAGTACATCAATGGGCGTGGATAGCGGTTTGACTCACGGGGATTTCC
AAGTCTCCACCCCATTGACGTCAATGGGAGTTTGTTTTGGCACCAAAATCAACGGGACTTTCCAAAATGT
CGTAACAACTCCGCCCCATTGACGCAAATGGGCGGTAGGCGTGTACGGTGGGAGGTCTATATAAGCAGAG
CTGGTTTAGTGAACCGTCAGATCCGCTAGCGCTACCGGACTCAGATCTCGAGAGATCGATGTGAATGGGG
GCCCTGAACCCGCCAAGAACCTGTACACCATGGGAGTGCAGGTGGAAACCATCTCCCCAGGAGACGGGCG
CACCTTCCCCAAGCGCGGCCAGACCTGCGTGGTGCACTACACCGGGATGCTTGAAGATGGAAAGAAATTT
GATTCCTCCCGGGACAGAAACAAGCCCTTTAAGTTTATGCTAGGCAAGCAGGAGGTGATCCGAGGCTGGG
AAGAAGGGGTTGCCCAGATGAGTGTGGGTCAGAGAGCCAAACTGACTATATCTCCAGATTATGCCTATGG
TGCCACTGGGCACCCAGGCATCATCCCACCACATGCCACTCTCGTCTTCGATGTGGAGCTTCTAAAACTG
GAACGGTACCGCGGGCCCGGGATCCACGATGCTGCAAGCCAGCCCCTCATTGACCTTCCTCTCATCGACT
TCTGCGATACCCCAGAAGCACACGTGGCTGTAGGATCTGAAAGCAGGCCTCTGATCGACCTCATGACAAA
CACTCCAGACATGAATAAAAATGTGGCCAAACCTTCACCGGTGGTGGGACAGCTCATAGACCTGAGCTCC
CCTCTGATCCAGCTGAGCCCTGAGGCTGACAAGGAGAACGTGGATTCCCCACTCCTCAAGTTCAATCCGG
TCGCCACCATGGTGAGCAAGGGCGAGGAGCTGTTCACCGGGGTGGTGCCCATCCTGGTCGAGCTGGACGG
CGACGTAAACGGCCACAAGTTCAGCGTGTCCGGCGAGGGCGAGGGCGATGCCACCTACGGCAAGCTGACC
CTGAAGTTCATCTGCACCACCGGCAAGCTGCCCGTGCCCTGGCCCACCCTCGTGACCACCCTGACCTACG
GCGTGCAGTGCTTCAGCCGCTACCCCGACCACATGAAGCAGCACGACTTCTTCAAGTCCGCCATGCCCGA
AGGCTACGTCCAGGAGCGCACCATCTTCTTCAAGGACGACGGCAACTACAAGACCCGCGCCGAGGTGAAG
TTCGAGGGCGACACCCTGGTGAACCGCATCGAGCTGAAGGGCATCGACTTCAAGGAGGACGGCAACATCC
TGGGGCACAAGCTGGAGTACAACTACAACAGCCACAACGTCTATATCATGGCCGACAAGCAGAAGAACGG
CATCAAGGTGAACTTCAAGATCCGCCACAACATCGAGGACGGCAGCGTGCAGCTCGCCGACCACTACCAG
CAGAACACCCCCATCGGCGACGGCCCCGTGCTGCTGCCCGACAACCACTACCTGAGCACCCAGTCCGCCC
TGAGCAAAGACCCCAACGAGAAGCGCGATCACATGGTCCTGCTGGAGTTCGTGACCGCCGCCGGGATCAC
TCTCGGCATGGACGAGCTGTACAAGTAAAGCGGCCGCGACTCTAGATCATAATCAGCCATACCACATTTG
TAGAGGTTTTACTTGCTTTAAAAAACCTCCCACACCTCCCCCTGAACCTGAAACATAAAATGAATGCAAT
TGTTGTTGTTAACTTGTTTATTGCAGCTTATAATGGTTACAAATAAAGCAATAGCATCACAAATTTCACA
AATAAAGCATTTTTTTCACTGCATTCTAGTTGTGGTTTGTCCAAACTCATCAATGTATCTTAAGGCGTAA
ATTGTAAGCGTTAATATTTTGTTAAAATTCGCGTTAAATTTTTGTTAAATCAGCTCATTTTTTAACCAAT
AGGCCGAAATCGGCAAAATCCCTTATAAATCAAAAGAATAGACCGAGATAGGGT
[37 nt withheld, positions 2365-2401]
AAAGAACGTGGACTCCAACGTCAAAGG
[49 nt withheld, positions 2429-2477]
T
[91 nt withheld, positions 2479-2569]
G
[124 nt withheld, positions 2571-2694]
CAGGTGGCACTTTTCGGGGAAATGTGCGCGGAACCCCTATTTGTTTATTTTTCTAAATACATTCAAATAT
GTATCCGCTCATGAGACAATAACCCTGATAAATGCTTCAATAATATTGAAAAAGGAAGAGTCCTGAGGCG
GAAAGAACCAGCTGTGGAATGTGTGTCAGTTAGGGTGTGGAAAGTCCCCAGGCTCCCCAGCAGGCAGAAG
TATGCAAAGCATGCATCTCAATTAGTCAGCAACCAGGTGTGGAAAGTCCCCAGGCTCCCCAGCAGGCAGA
AGTATGCAAAGCATGCATCTCAATTAGTCAGCAACCATAGTCCCGCCCCTAACTCCGCCCATCCCGCCCC
TAACTCCGCCCAGTTCCGCCCATTCTCCGCCCCATGGCTGACTAATTTTTTTTATTTATGCAGAGGCCGA
GGCCGCCTCGGCCTCTGAGCTATTCCAGAAGTAGTGAGGAGGCTTTTTTGGAGGCCTAGGCTTTTGCAAA
GATCGATCAAGAGACAGGATGAGGATCGTTTCGCATGATTGAACAAGATGGATTGCACGCAGGTTCTCCG
GCCGCTTGGGTGGAGAGGCTATTCGGCTATGACTGGGCACAACAGACAATCGGCTGCTCTGATGCCGCCG
TGTTCCGGCTGTCAGCGCAGGGGCGCCCGGTTCTTTTTGTCAAGACCGACCTGTCCGGTGCCCTGAATGA
ACTGCAAGACGAGGCAGCGCGGCTATCGTGGCTGGCCACGACGGGCGTTCCTTGCGCAGCTGTGCTCGAC
GTTGTCACTGAAGCGGGAAGGGACTGGCTGCTATTGGGCGAAGTGCCGGGGCAGGATCTCCTGTCATCTC
ACCTTGCTCCTGCCGAGAAAGTATCCATCATGGCTGATGCAATGCGGCGGCTGCATACGCTTGATCCGGC
TACCTGCCCATTCGACCACCAAGCGAAACATCGCATCGAGCGAGCACGTACTCGGATGGAAGCCGGTCTT
GTCGATCAGGATGATCTGGACGAAGAGCATCAGGGGCTCGCGCCAGCCGAACTGTTCGCCAGGCTCAAGG
CGAGCATGCCCGACGGCGAGGATCTCGTCGTGACCCATGGCGATGCCTGCTTGCCGAATATCATGGTGGA
AAATGGCCGCTTTTCTGGATTCATCGACTGTGGCCGGCTGGGTGTGGCGGACCGCTATCAGGACATAGCG
TTGGCTACCCGTGATATTGCTGAAGAGCTTGGCGGCGAATGGGCTGACCGCTTCCTCGTGCTTTACGGTA
TCGCCGCTCCCGATTCGCAGCGCATCGCCTTCTATCGCCTTCTTGACGAGTTCTTCTGAGCGGGACTCTG
GGGTTCGAAATGACCGACCAAGCGACGCCCAACCTGCCATCACGAGATTTCGATTCCACCGCCGCCTTCT
ATGAAAGGTTGGGCTTCGGAATCGTTTTCCGGGACGCCGGCTGGATGATCCTCCAGCGCGGGGATCTCAT
GCTGGAGTTCTTCGCCCACCCTAGGGGGAGGCTAACTGAAACACGGAAGGAGACAATACCGGAAGGAACC
CGCGCTATGACGGCAATAAAAAGACAGAATAAAACGCACGGTGTTGGGTCGTTTGTTCATAAACGCGGGG
TTCGGTCCCAGGGCTGGCACTCTGTCGATACCCCACCGAGACCCCATTGGGGCCAATACGCCCGCGTTTC
TTCCTTTTCCCCACCCCACCCCCCAAGTTCGGGTGAAGGCCCAGGGCTCGCAGCCAACGTCGGGGCGGCA
GGCCCTGCCATAGCCTCAGGTTACTCATATATACTTTAGATTGATTTAAAACTTCATTTTTAATTTAAAA
GGATCTAGGTGAAGATCCTTTTTGATAATCTCATGACCAAAATCCCTTAACGTGAGTTTTCGTTCCACTG
AGCGTCAGACCCCGTAGAAAAGATCAAAGGATCTTCTTGAGATCCTTTTTTTCTGCGCGTAATCTGCTGC
TTGCAAACAAAAAAACCACCGCTACCAGCGGTGGTTTGTTTGCCGGATCAAGAGCTACCAACTCTTTTTC
CGAAGGTAACTGGCTTCAGCAGAGCGCAGATACCAAATACTGTTCTTCTAGTGTAGCCGTAGTTAGGCCA
CCACTTCAAGAACTCTGTAGCACCGCCTACATACCTCGCTCTGCTAATCCTGTTACCAGTGGCTGCTGCC
AGTGGCGATAAGTCGTGTCTTACCGGGTTGGACTCAAGACGATAGTTACCGGATAAGGCGCAGCGGTCGG
GCTGAACGGGGGGTTCGTGCACACAGCCCAGCTTGGAGCGAACGACCTACACCGAACTGAGATACCTACA
GCGTGAGCTATGAGAAAGCGCCACGCTTCCCGAAGGGAGAAAGGCGGACAGGTATCCGGTAAGCGGCAGG
GTCGGAACAGGAGAGCGCACGAGGGAGCTTCCAGGGGGAAACGCCTGGTATCTTTATAGTCCTGTCGGGT
TTCGCCACCTCTGACTTGAGCGTCGATTTTTGTGATGCTCGTCAGGGGGGCGGAGCCTATGGAAAAACGC
CAGCAACGCGGCCTTTTTACGGTTCCTGGCCTTTTGCTGGCCTTTTGCTCACATGTTCTTTCCTGCGTTA
TCCCCTGATTCTGTGGATAACCGTATTACCGCCATGCATTAGTTA
